Addgene plasmid #49476: EGFP-Rab4AS22N
Purpose: expresses EGFP-Rab4AS22N (dominant negative mutant) in mammalian cells
Depositing lab: Marci Scidmore. Depositing organization: Cornell University. Publication: The GTPase Rab4 interacts with Chlamydia trachomatis inclusion membrane protein CT229. Rzomp KA, Moorhead AR, Scidmore MA. Infect Immun. 2006 Sep;74(9):5362-73. 10.1128/IAI.00539-06 PubMed 16926431.
Backbone
  Vector backbone: EGFP C1
  Backbone manufacturer: Clontech
  Backbone size w/o insert (bp): 4731
  Total vector size (bp): 5300
  Modifications to backbone: none
  Vector type: Mammalian Expression
  Selectable markers: Neomycin (select with G418)
Growth in bacteria
  Bacterial resistance: Kanamycin, 50 μg/mL
  Growth temperature: 37°C
  Growth strain: DH5alpha
  Copy number: High Copy
Gene/Insert
  Gene/Insert name: Rab4AS22N
  Species: H. sapiens (human)
  Insert size (bp): 650
  Mutation: Serine 22 to Asparagine**
  GenBank ID: AF498934
  Entrez Gene: RAB4A (a.k.a. HRES-1, HRES-1/RAB4, HRES1, RAB4)
  Promoter: CMV
  Tag / fusion protein: EGFP (N terminal on insert)
  Cloning method: Restriction Enzyme; 5′ cloning site BamHI/BglII (destroyed during cloning); 3′ cloning site XhoI/SalI (destroyed during cloning)
  Sequencing primers: 5′ EGFP C (CATGGTCCTGCTGGAGTTCGTG)
Resource information
  A portion of this plasmid was derived from a plasmid made by: purchased from Missouri S&T cDNA Resource Center (cDNA.org) pCDNA3.1+Rab4A
Terms and licenses: Academic/Nonprofit Terms; Industry Terms: Not Available to Industry
Depositor comments: ** Note, this mutation corresponds to S27A in the full length Rab4A
How to cite: EGFP-Rab4AS22N was a gift from Marci Scidmore (Addgene plasmid # 49476)
