[The description below was written by a language model from this plasmid's Addgene catalogue record and pLannotate feature annotations shown in this document.]
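Description:
EGFP-Rab4AS22N is a mammalian expression plasmid built on the Clontech EGFP C1 backbone, carrying a human RAB4A coding sequence fused in frame to the C-terminus of EGFP, so that the fluorescent tag sits at the N-terminus of the GTPase. The fusion is driven by the human cytomegalovirus immediate-early enhancer and promoter and terminated by the SV40 polyadenylation signal; because the sequence record is circular, the EGFP reading frame at the end of the annotated map runs directly into the RAB4A CDS at its start. The roughly 650 bp insert was derived from a commercial Rab4A cDNA clone and ligated through compatible BamHI/BglII and XhoI/SalI ends, which destroyed the sites at both junctions. It carries a serine 22 to asparagine substitution, described as a dominant negative mutant; substitutions at this conserved position in small GTPases generally favour the inactive, GDP-bound state. A depositor comment says the change corresponds to "S27A" in full-length Rab4A, which differs in residue identity from the stated asparagine substitution, and the record does not resolve this.

The plasmid replicates at high copy in E. coli from a pUC-type ColE1 origin and also carries an f1 origin. A single Tn5 NeoR/KanR gene serves both hosts: a bacterial bla-type promoter gives kanamycin resistance, and the SV40 early promoter with the HSV TK polyadenylation signal gives G418 selection in mammalian cells. The catalogue lists about 5,300 bp, whereas the depositor's full sequence is 5,367 nt.

It is used to visualise the localisation of inactive Rab4A and to perturb Rab4-dependent endosomal trafficking. The associated work examined Rab4 interaction with a Chlamydia trachomatis inclusion membrane protein.
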