Features (pLannotate 1.2.2; 15 found; start..end, strand, type, name):
      9..662     +  CDS            RAB4A: RAB4A_HUMAN - Also known as RAB4. Experimental evidence at protein level: Swiss-Prot protein existence level 1. Small GTPase which cycles between an active GTP-bound and an inactive GDP-bound state (PubMed:15907487, PubMed:16034420). Involved in protein transport (PubMed:29425100). Plays a role in vesicular traffic. Mediates VEGFR2 endosomal trafficking to enhance VEGFR2 signaling (PubMed:29425100). Acts as a regulator of platelet alpha- granule release during activation and aggregation of platelets (By similarity). From Homo sapiens (Human).
    667..692     +  misc_feature   MCS (fragment): multiple cloning site
    709..793     +  CDS            large T antigen (fragment): large T antigen from SV40 (simian virus 40)
    816..937     +  polyA_signal   SV40 poly(A) signal: SV40 polyadenylation signal
    971..1399    -  rep_origin     f1 ori (sequence partly withheld): f1 bacteriophage origin of replication; arrow indicates direction of (+) strand synthesis
   1426..1530    +  promoter       AmpR promoter: bla
   1532..1889    +  promoter       SV40 promoter: SV40 enhancer and early promoter
   1924..2718    +  CDS            NeoR/KanR: aminoglycoside phosphotransferase from Tn5; aph(3')-II (or nptII); confers resistance to neomycin, kanamycin, and G418 (Geneticin®)
   2739..2891    +  CDS            ble (fragment): BLE_KLEPN - Experimental evidence at protein level: Swiss-Prot protein existence level 1. Binding protein with a strong affinity to the bleomycin family of antibiotics. Binds to CL990; an antimitotic-antibiotic compound. From Klebsiella pneumoniae.
   2950..2997    +  polyA_signal   HSV TK poly(A) signal: herpes simplex virus thymidine kinase polyadenylation signal (Cole and Stacy, 1985)
   3088..3104    -  polyA_signal   bGH poly(A) signal (fragment): bovine growth hormone polyadenylation signal
   3326..3914    +  rep_origin     ori: high-copy-number ColE1/pMB1/pBR322/pUC origin of replication
   4089..4392    +  enhancer       CMV enhancer: human cytomegalovirus immediate early enhancer
   4393..4596    +  promoter       CMV promoter: human cytomegalovirus (CMV) immediate early promoter
   4641..5357    +  CDS            EGFP: EGFP is a basic (constitutively fluorescent) green fluorescent protein published in 1996, derived from Aequorea victoria. It is reported to be a rapidly-maturing weak dimer with moderate acid sensitivity.
>Addgene plasmid #49476 | EGFP-Rab4AS22N | depositor full sequence | sequence record 73784 | EGFP-Rab4AS22N sequence 5367 bps
GATCCACCATGTCGCAGACGGCCATGTCCGAAACCTACGATTTTTTGTTTAAGTTCTTGGTTATTGGAAA
TGCAGGAACTGGCAAAAATTGCTTACTTCATCAGTTTATTGAAAAAAAATTCAAAGATGACTCAAATCAT
ACAATAGGAGTGGAATTTGGTTCAAAGATAATAAATGTTGGTGGTAAATATGTAAAGTTACAAATATGGG
ATACAGCAGGACAAGAACGATTCAGGTCCGTGACGAGAAGTTATTACCGAGGCGCGGCCGGGGCTCTCCT
CGTCTATGATATCACCAGCCGAGAAACCTACAATGCGCTTACTAATTGGTTAACAGATGCCCGAATGCTA
GCGAGCCAGAACATTGTGATCATCCTTTGTGGAAACAAGAAGGACCTGGATGCAGATCGTGAAGTTACCT
TCTTAGAAGCCTCCAGATTTGCTCAAGAAAATGAGCTGATGTTTTTGGAAACAAGTGCGCTCACAGGGGA
GAATGTAGAAGAGGCTTTTGTACAGTGTGCAAGAAAAATACTTAACAAAATCGAATCAGGTGAGCTGGAC
CCAGAAAGAATGGGCTCAGGTATTCAGTACGGAGATGCTGCCTTGAGACAGCTGAGGTCACCGCGGCGCG
CACAGGCCCCGAACGCTCAGGAGTGTGGTTGTTAGCTCGACGGTACCGCGGGCCCGGGATCCACCGGATC
TAGATAACTGATCATAATCAGCCATACCACATTTGTAGAGGTTTTACTTGCTTTAAAAAACCTCCCACAC
CTCCCCCTGAACCTGAAACATAAAATGAATGCAATTGTTGTTGTTAACTTGTTTATTGCAGCTTATAATG
GTTACAAATAAAGCAATAGCATCACAAATTTCACAAATAAAGCATTTTTTTCACTGCATTCTAGTTGTGG
TTTGTCCAAACTCATCAATGTATCTTAACGCGTAAATTGTAAGCGTTAATATTTTGTTAAAATTCGCGTT
AAATTTTTGTTAAATCAGCTCATTTTTTAACCAATAGGCCGAAATCGGCAAAATCCCTTATAAATCAAAA
GAATAGACCGAGATAGGGT
[37 nt withheld, positions 1070-1106]
AAAGAACGTGGACTCCAACGTCAAAGG
[49 nt withheld, positions 1134-1182]
T
[91 nt withheld, positions 1184-1274]
G
[124 nt withheld, positions 1276-1399]
CAGGTGGCACTTTTCGGGGAAATGTGCGCGGAACCCCTATTTGTTTATTTTTCTAAATACATTCAAATAT
GTATCCGCTCATGAGACAATAACCCTGATAAATGCTTCAATAATATTGAAAAAGGAAGAGTCCTGAGGCG
GAAAGAACCAGCTGTGGAATGTGTGTCAGTTAGGGTGTGGAAAGTCCCCAGGCTCCCCAGCAGGCAGAAG
TATGCAAAGCATGCATCTCAATTAGTCAGCAACCAGGTGTGGAAAGTCCCCAGGCTCCCCAGCAGGCAGA
AGTATGCAAAGCATGCATCTCAATTAGTCAGCAACCATAGTCCCGCCCCTAACTCCGCCCATCCCGCCCC
TAACTCCGCCCAGTTCCGCCCATTCTCCGCCCCATGGCTGACTAATTTTTTTTATTTATGCAGAGGCCGA
GGCCGCCTCGGCCTCTGAGCTATTCCAGAAGTAGTGAGGAGGCTTTTTTGGAGGCCTAGGCTTTTGCAAA
GATCGATCAAGAGACAGGATGAGGATCGTTTCGCATGATTGAACAAGATGGATTGCACGCAGGTTCTCCG
GCCGCTTGGGTGGAGAGGCTATTCGGCTATGACTGGGCACAACAGACAATCGGCTGCTCTGATGCCGCCG
TGTTCCGGCTGTCAGCGCAGGGGCGCCCGGTTCTTTTTGTCAAGACCGACCTGTCCGGTGCCCTGAATGA
ACTGCAAGACGAGGCAGCGCGGCTATCGTGGCTGGCCACGACGGGCGTTCCTTGCGCAGCTGTGCTCGAC
GTTGTCACTGAAGCGGGAAGGGACTGGCTGCTATTGGGCGAAGTGCCGGGGCAGGATCTCCTGTCATCTC
ACCTTGCTCCTGCCGAGAAAGTATCCATCATGGCTGATGCAATGCGGCGGCTGCATACGCTTGATCCGGC
TACCTGCCCATTCGACCACCAAGCGAAACATCGCATCGAGCGAGCACGTACTCGGATGGAAGCCGGTCTT
GTCGATCAGGATGATCTGGACGAAGAGCATCAGGGGCTCGCGCCAGCCGAACTGTTCGCCAGGCTCAAGG
CGAGCATGCCCGACGGCGAGGATCTCGTCGTGACCCATGGCGATGCCTGCTTGCCGAATATCATGGTGGA
AAATGGCCGCTTTTCTGGATTCATCGACTGTGGCCGGCTGGGTGTGGCGGACCGCTATCAGGACATAGCG
TTGGCTACCCGTGATATTGCTGAAGAGCTTGGCGGCGAATGGGCTGACCGCTTCCTCGTGCTTTACGGTA
TCGCCGCTCCCGATTCGCAGCGCATCGCCTTCTATCGCCTTCTTGACGAGTTCTTCTGAGCGGGACTCTG
GGGTTCGAAATGACCGACCAAGCGACGCCCAACCTGCCATCACGAGATTTCGATTCCACCGCCGCCTTCT
ATGAAAGGTTGGGCTTCGGAATCGTTTTCCGGGACGCCGGCTGGATGATCCTCCAGCGCGGGGATCTCAT
GCTGGAGTTCTTCGCCCACCCTAGGGGGAGGCTAACTGAAACACGGAAGGAGACAATACCGGAAGGAACC
CGCGCTATGACGGCAATAAAAAGACAGAATAAAACGCACGGTGTTGGGTCGTTTGTTCATAAACGCGGGG
TTCGGTCCCAGGGCTGGCACTCTGTCGATACCCCACCGAGACCCCATTGGGGCCAATACGCCCGCGTTTC
TTCCTTTTCCCCACCCCACCCCCCAAGTTCGGGTGAAGGCCCAGGGCTCGCAGCCAACGTCGGGGCGGCA
GGCCCTGCCATAGCCTCAGGTTACTCATATATACTTTAGATTGATTTAAAACTTCATTTTTAATTTAAAA
GGATCTAGGTGAAGATCCTTTTTGATAATCTCATGACCAAAATCCCTTAACGTGAGTTTTCGTTCCACTG
AGCGTCAGACCCCGTAGAAAAGATCAAAGGATCTTCTTGAGATCCTTTTTTTCTGCGCGTAATCTGCTGC
TTGCAAACAAAAAAACCACCGCTACCAGCGGTGGTTTGTTTGCCGGATCAAGAGCTACCAACTCTTTTTC
CGAAGGTAACTGGCTTCAGCAGAGCGCAGATACCAAATACTGTCCTTCTAGTGTAGCCGTAGTTAGGCCA
CCACTTCAAGAACTCTGTAGCACCGCCTACATACCTCGCTCTGCTAATCCTGTTACCAGTGGCTGCTGCC
AGTGGCGATAAGTCGTGTCTTACCGGGTTGGACTCAAGACGATAGTTACCGGATAAGGCGCAGCGGTCGG
GCTGAACGGGGGGTTCGTGCACACAGCCCAGCTTGGAGCGAACGACCTACACCGAACTGAGATACCTACA
GCGTGAGCTATGAGAAAGCGCCACGCTTCCCGAAGGGAGAAAGGCGGACAGGTATCCGGTAAGCGGCAGG
GTCGGAACAGGAGAGCGCACGAGGGAGCTTCCAGGGGGAAACGCCTGGTATCTTTATAGTCCTGTCGGGT
TTCGCCACCTCTGACTTGAGCGTCGATTTTTGTGATGCTCGTCAGGGGGGCGGAGCCTATGGAAAAACGC
CAGCAACGCGGCCTTTTTACGGTTCCTGGCCTTTTGCTGGCCTTTTGCTCACATGTTCTTTCCTGCGTTA
TCCCCTGATTCTGTGGATAACCGTATTACCGCCATGCATTAGTTATTAATAGTAATCAATTACGGGGTCA
TTAGTTCATAGCCCATATATGGAGTTCCGCGTTACATAACTTACGGTAAATGGCCCGCCTGGCTGACCGC
CCAACGACCCCCGCCCATTGACGTCAATAATGACGTATGTTCCCATAGTAACGCCAATAGGGACTTTCCA
TTGACGTCAATGGGTGGAGTATTTACGGTAAACTGCCCACTTGGCAGTACATCAAGTGTATCATATGCCA
AGTACGCCCCCTATTGACGTCAATGACGGTAAATGGCCCGCCTGGCATTATGCCCAGTACATGACCTTAT
GGGACTTTCCTACTTGGCAGTACATCTACGTATTAGTCATCGCTATTACCATGGTGATGCGGTTTTGGCA
GTACATCAATGGGCGTGGATAGCGGTTTGACTCACGGGGATTTCCAAGTCTCCACCCCATTGACGTCAAT
GGGAGTTTGTTTTGGCACCAAAATCAACGGGACTTTCCAAAATGTCGTAACAACTCCGCCCCATTGACGC
AAATGGGCGGTAGGCGTGTACGGTGGGAGGTCTATATAAGCAGAGCTGGTTTAGTGAACCGTCAGATCCG
CTAGCGCTACCGGTCGCCACCATGGTGAGCAAGGGCGAGGAGCTGTTCACCGGGGTGGTGCCCATCCTGG
TCGAGCTGGACGGCGACGTAAACGGCCACAAGTTCAGCGTGTCCGGCGAGGGCGAGGGCGATGCCACCTA
CGGCAAGCTGACCCTGAAGTTCATCTGCACCACCGGCAAGCTGCCCGTGCCCTGGCCCACCCTCGTGACC
ACCCTGACCTACGGCGTGCAGTGCTTCAGCCGCTACCCCGACCACATGAAGCAGCACGACTTCTTCAAGT
CCGCCATGCCCGAAGGCTACGTCCAGGAGCGCACCATCTTCTTCAAGGACGACGGCAACTACAAGACCCG
CGCCGAGGTGAAGTTCGAGGGCGACACCCTGGTGAACCGCATCGAGCTGAAGGGCATCGACTTCAAGGAG
GACGGCAACATCCTGGGGCACAAGCTGGAGTACAACTACAACAGCCACAACGTCTATATCATGGCCGACA
AGCAGAAGAACGGCATCAAGGTGAACTTCAAGATCCGCCACAACATCGAGGACGGCAGCGTGCAGCTCGC
CGACCACTACCAGCAGAACACCCCCATCGGCGACGGCCCCGTGCTGCTGCCCGACAACCACTACCTGAGC
ACCCAGTCCGCCCTGAGCAAAGACCCCAACGAGAAGCGCGATCACATGGTCCTGCTGGAGTTCGTGACCG
CCGCCGGGATCACTCTCGGCATGGACGAGCTGTACAAGTCCGGACTCA
