>Addgene plasmid #49476 | EGFP-Rab4AS22N | addgene partial sequence | sequence record 75945 | EGFP-C 5'-CATGGTCCTGCTGGAGTTCGTG-3'
CTCTCGGCATGGACGAGCTGTACAAGTCCGGACTCAGATCCACCATGTCGCAGACGGCCATGTCCGAAAC
CTACGATTTTTTGTTTAAGTTCTTGGTTATTGGAAATGCAGGAACTGGCAAAAATTGCTTACTTCATCAG
TTTATTGAAAAAAAATTCAAAGATGACTCAAATCATACAATAGGAGTGGAATTTGGTTCAAAGATAATAA
ATGTTGGTGGTAAATATGTAAAGTTACAAATATGGGATACAGCAGGACAAGAACGATTCAGGTCCGTGAC
GAGAAGTTATTACCGAGGCGCGGCCGGGGCTCTCCTCGTCTATGATATCACCAGCCGAGAAACCTACAAT
GCGCTTACTAATTGGTTAACAGATGCCCGAATGCTAGCGAGCCAGAACATTGTGATCATCCTTTGTGGAA
ACAAGAAGGACCTGGATGCAGATCGTGAAGTTACCTTCTTAGAAGCCTCCAGATTTGCTCAAGAAAATGA
GCTGATGTTTTTGGAAACAAGTGCGCTCACAGGGGAGAATGTAGAAGAGGCTTTTGTACAGTGTGCAAGA
AAAATACTTAACAAAATCGAATCAGGTGAGCTGGACCCAGAAAGAATGGGCTCAGGTATTCAGTACGGAG
ATGCTGCCTTGAGACAGCTGAGGTCACCGCGGCGCGCACAGGCCCCGAACGCTCAGGAGTGTGGTTGTTA
GCTCGACGGTACCGCGGGCCCGGGATCCACCGGATCTAGATAACTGATCATAATCAGCCATACCACATTT
GTAGAGGTTTTACTTGCTTTAAAAAACCTCCCACACCTCCCCCTGAACCTGAAACATAAAATGAATGCAA
TTGTTGTTGTTAACTTGTTTATTGCAGCTTATAATGGTTACAAATAAAGCAATAGCATCACAAATTTCAC
AAATAAAGCATTTTTTTCACTGCATTCTAGTTGTGGTTTGTCCAAACTCATCAATGTATCTTAACGCGTA
AATTGTAAGCGTTAATATTTTGTTAAAATTCGCGTTAAATTTTTGTTAAATCAGCTCATTTTTTAACCAA
TAGGCCGAAATCGGCAAAATCCCTTATAAATCAAAAGAATAGACCGAGATAGGGTTGA
